>Addgene plasmid #63550 | pFusX4-62 | depositor partial sequence | sequence record 105621 | pFusX4_TTC
AGTCTTAAGCGTCTCCCCTGACCCCGGACCAAGTGGTGGCTATCGCCAGCAACGGTGGCGGCAAGCAAGC
GCTCGAAACGGTGCAGCGGCTGTTGCCGGTGCTGTGCCAGGACCATGGCCTGACCCCGGACCAAGTGGTG
GCTATCGCCAGCAACGGTGGCGGCAAGCAAGCGCTCGAAACGGTGCAGCGGCTGTTGCCGGTGCTGTGCC
AGGACCATGGCCTGACCCCGGACCAAGTGGTGGCTATCGCCAGCCACGATGGCGGCAAGCAAGCGCTCGA
AACGGTGCAGCGGCTGTTGCCGGTGCTGTGCCAGGACCATGGCCGAGACGTC
