>Addgene plasmid #63550 | pFusX4-62 | depositor partial sequence | sequence record 105622 | FusX4
CGTCTCCCCTGACCCCGGACCAAGTGGTGGCTATCGAGACCGGCGCCGCTACGGGCGCGTCCCATTCGCC
ATTCAGGCTGCGCAACTGTTGGGAAGGGCGATCGGTGCGGGCTCTTCGCTATTACGCCAGCTGGCGAAAG
GGGGATGTGCTGCAAGGCGATTAAGTTGGGAACGCCAGGGTTTTCCCAGTCACGACGTTGTAAAACGACG
GCCAGTGAGCGCGCGTAATCGACTCACTATAGGGCGAATTGGGTACCGGGCCCCCCCTCGAGGTCCTCCA
GCTTTTGTTCCCTTTAGTGAGGGTTAATTGCGCGCTTGGCGTAATCATGGTCATAGCTGTTTCCTGTGTG
AAATTGTTATCCGCTCACAATTCCACACAACATACGAGCCGGAAGCATAAAGTGTAAAGCCTGGGGTGCC
TAATGAGTGAGCTAACTCACATTAATTGCGTTGCGCTCACTGCCCGCTTTCCACCGGTGGTCTCTGGCGG
CAAGCAAGCGCTCGAAACGGTGCAGCGGCTGTTGCCGGTGCTGTGCCAGGACCATGGCCGAGACGTCTAG
ACCAGCCAGGACAGAAATGCCTCGACTTCGCTGCTACCCAAGGTTGCCGGGTGACGCACACCGTGGAAAC
GGATGAAGGCACGAACCCAGTGGACATAAGCCTGTTCGGTTCGTAAGCTGTAATGCAAGTAGCGTATGCG
CTCACGCAACTGGTCCAGAACCTTGACCGAACGCAGCGGTGGTAACGGCGCAGTGGCGGTTTTCATGGCT
TGTTATGACTGTTTTTTTGGGGTACAGTCTATGCCTCGGGCATCCAAGCAGCAAGCGCGTTACGCCGTGG
GTCGATGTTTGATGTTATGGAGCAGCAACGATGTTACGCAGCAGGGCAGTCGCCCTAAAACAAAGTTAAA
CATTATGAGGGAAGCGGTGATCGCCGAAGTATCGACTCAACTATCAGAGGTAGTTGGCGTCATCGAGCGC
CATCTCGAACCGACGTTGCTGGCCGTACATTTGTACGGCTCCGCAGTGGATGGCGGCCTGAAGCCACACA
GTGATATTGATTTGCTGGTTACGGTGACCGTAAGGCTTGATGAAACAACGCGGCGAGCTTTGATCAACGA
CCTTTTGGAAACTTCGGCTTCCCCTGGAGAGAGCGAGATTCTCCGCGCTGTAGAAGTCACCATTGTTGTG
CACGACGACATCATTCCGTGGCGTTATCCAGCTAAGCGCGAACTGCAATTTGGAGAATGGCAGCGCAATG
ACATTCTTGCAGGTATCTTCGAGCCAGCCACGATCGACATTGATCTGGCTATCTTGCTGACAAAAGCAAG
AGAACATAGCGTTGCCTTGGTAGGTCCAGCGGCGGAGGAACTCTTTGATCCGGTTCCTGAACAGGATCTA
TTTGAGGCGCTAAATGAAACCTTAACGCTATGGAACTCGCCGCCCGACTGGGCTGGCGATGAGCGAAATG
TAGTGCTTACGTTGTCCCGCATTTGGTACAGCGCAGTAACCGGCAAAATCGCGCCGAAGGATGTCGCTGC
CGACTGGGCAATGGAGCGCCTGCCGGCCCAGTATCAGCCCGTCATACTTGAAGCTAGACAGGCTTATCTT
GGACAAGAAGAAGATCGCTTGGCCTCGCGCGCAGATCAGTTGGAAGAATTTGTCCACTACGTGAAAGGCG
AGATCACCAAGGTAGTCGGCAAATAACCCTCGAGCCACCCATGACCAAAATCCCTTAACGTGAGTTACGC
GTCGTTCCACTGAGCGTCAGACCCCGTAGAAAAGATCAAAGGATCTTCTTGAGATCCTTTTTTTCTGCGC
GTAATCTGCTGCTTGCAAACAAAAAAACCACCGCTACCAGCGGTGGTTTGTTTGCCGGATCAAGAGCTAC
CAACTCTTTTTCCGAAGGTAACTGGCTTCAGCAGAGCGCAGATACCAAATACTGTCCTTCTAGTGTAGCC
GTAGTTAGGCCACCACTTCAAGAACTCTGTAGCACCGCCTACATACCTCGCTCTGCTAATCCTGTTACCA
GTGGCTGCTGCCAGTGGCGATAAGTCGTGTCTTACCGGGTTGGACTCAAGACGATAGTTACCGGATAAGG
CGCAGCGGTCGGGCTGAACGGGGGGTTCGTGCACACAGCCCAGCTTGGAGCGAACGACCTACACCGAACT
GAGATACCTACAGCGTGAGCATTGAGAAAGCGCCACGCTTCCCGAAGGGAGAAAGGCGGACAGGTATCCG
GTAAGCGGCAGGGTCGGAACAGGAGAGCGCACGAGGGAGCTTCCAGGGGGAAACGCCTGGTATCTTTATA
GTCCTGTCGGGTTTCGCCACCTCTGACTTGAGCGTCGATTTTTGTGATGCTCGTCAGGGGGGCGGAGCCT
ATGGAAAAACGCCAGCAACGCGGCCTTTTTACGGTTCCTGGCCTTTTGCTGGCCTTTTGCTCACATGTTC
TTTCCTGCGTTATCCCCTGATTCTGTGGATAACCGTATTACCGCCTTTGAGTGAGCTGATACCGCTCGCC
GCAGCCGAACGACCGAGCGCAGCGAGTCAGTGAGCGAGGAAGCGGAAGAGCGCCCAATACGCAAACCGCC
TCTCCCCGCGCGTTGGCCGATTCATTAATGCAGCTGGCACGACAGGTTTCCCGACTGGAAAGCGGGCAGT
GAGCGCAACGCAATTAATACGCGTACCGCTAGCCAGGAAGAGTTTGTAGAAACGCAAAAAGGCCATCCGT
CAGGATGGCCTTCTGCTTAGTTTGATGCCTGGCAGTTTATGGCGGGCGTCCTGCCCGCCACCCTCCGGGC
CGTTGCTTCACAACGTTCAAATCCGCTCCCGGCGGATTTGTCCTACTCAGGAGAGCGTTCACCGACAAAC
AACAGATAAAACGAAAGGCCCAGTCTTCCGACTGAGCCTTTCGTTTTATTTGATGCCTGGCAGTTCCCTA
CTCTCGCGTTAACGCTAGCATGGATGTTTTCCCAGTCACGACGTTGTAAAACGACGGCCAGTCTTAAG
