>Addgene plasmid #63550 | pFusX4-62 | addgene partial sequence | sequence record 119226 | pCR8_R1 5'-cgaaccgaacaggcttatgt-3'
TGCGTCACCCGGCAACCTTGGGTAGCAGCGAAGTCGAGGCATTTCTGTCCTGGCTGGTCTAGACGTCTCG
GCCATGGTCCTGGCACAGCACCGGCAACAGCCGCTGCACCGTTTCGAGCGCTTGCTTGCCGCCATCGTGG
CTGGCGATAGCCACCACTTGGTCCGGAGTCAGGCCATGGTCCTGGCACAGCACCGGCAACAGCCGCTGCA
CCGTTTCGAGCGCTTGCTTGCCGCCACCGTTGCTGGCGATAGCCACCACTTGGTCCGGGGTCAGGCCATG
GTCCTGGCACAGCACCGGCAACAGCCGCTGCACCGTTTCGAGCGCTTGCTTGCCGCCACCGTTGCTGGCG
ATAGCCACCACTTGGTCCGGGGTCAGGGGAGACGCTTAAGACTGGCCGTCGTTTTACAACGTCGTGACTG
GGAAAACATCCATGCTAGCGTTAACGCGAGAGTAGGGAACTGCCAGGCATCAAATAAAACGAAAGGCTCA
GTCGGAAGACTGGGCCTTTCGTTTTATCTGTTGTTTGTCGGTGAACGCTCTCCTGAGTAGGACAAATCCG
CCGGGAGCGGATTTGAACGTTGTGAAGCAACGGCCCGGAAGGGTGGCGG
