>Addgene plasmid #63550 | pFusX4-62 | addgene partial sequence | sequence record 119227 | pCR8_F1 5'-ttgatgcctggcagttccct-3'
CCAGTCACGACGTTGTAAAACGACGGCCAGTCTTAAGCGTCTCCCCTGACCCCGGACCAAGTGGTGGCTA
TCGCCAGCAACGGTGGCGGCAAGCAAGCGCTCGAAACGGTGCAGCGGCTGTTGCCGGTGCTGTGCCAGGA
CCATGGCCTGACCCCGGACCAAGTGGTGGCTATCGCCAGCAACGGTGGCGGCAAGCAAGCGCTCGAAACG
GTGCAGCGGCTGTTGCCGGTGCTGTGCCAGGACCATGGCCTGACTCCGGACCAAGTGGTGGCTATCGCCA
GCCACGATGGCGGCAAGCAAGCGCTCGAAACGGTGCAGCGGCTGTTGCCGGTGCTGTGCCAGGACCATGG
CCGAGACGTCTAGACCAGCCAGGACAGAAATGCCTCGACTTCGCTGCTACCCAAGGTTGCCGGGTGACGC
ACACCGTGGAAACGGATGAAGGCACGAACCCAGTGGACATAAGCCTGTTCGGTTCGTAAGCTGTAATGCA
AGTAGCGTATGCGCTCACGCAACTGGTCCAGAACCTTGACCGAACGCAGCGGTGGTAACGGCGCAGTGGC
GGTTTTCATGGCTTGTTATGACTGTTTTTTTGGGGTACAGTCTATGCCTCGGGCATCCAAGCAGCAAGCG
CGTTACGCCGTGGGTCGATGTTTGATGTTATGGAGCAGCAACGATGTTACGCAGCAGGGCAGTCGCCCTA
AAACAAAGTTAAACATTATGAGGGAAGCGGTGATCGCCGAAGTATCGACTCAACTATCAGAGGTAGTTGG
CGTCATCGAGCGCCATCTCGAACCGACGTTGCTGGCCGTACATTTGTACGGCTCCGCAGTGGATGGC
