[The description below was written by a language model from this plasmid's Addgene catalogue record.]
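Description:
pFusX4-62 is a bacterial library plasmid from the FusX system, a one-step assembly platform for building TALE repeat arrays such as those used in TALENs. It is built on the FusX4 backbone (about 3 kb without insert), is maintained in E. coli as a high-copy plasmid, and is selected with spectinomycin. The record does not include a feature table, so the origin of replication and the exact layout of backbone elements are not stated. The listed sequencing primers carry pCR8 names, but the record says nothing more about the backbone's derivation.

The insert is a synthetic, pre-assembled trimer of TALE repeats carrying the repeat-variable diresidues NG, NG and HD, also named X4_TTC. Under the standard TALE recognition code, NG specifies thymine and HD specifies cytosine, so this module reads the triplet TTC. The "X4" position designation corresponds to RVD positions 10–12 of the final array, meaning this plasmid supplies that particular three-repeat block when the target sequence has TTC at those positions. The trimer was cloned using BsaI, a type IIS enzyme, and both sites were destroyed in the process, consistent with Golden Gate-style construction.

In use, one plasmid is picked from each positional library according to the desired DNA target, and the chosen modules are combined with a receiver vector to generate a full-length TALE DNA-binding domain for genome editing or related applications. The plasmid has no expression function of its own; it serves purely as a modular building block, and the record lists no promoter, tag or reporter associated with the insert.
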