Addgene plasmid #63550: pFusX4-62
Purpose: Encodes RVD positions 10-12 in TALEN assembly
Depositing lab: Stephen Ekker. Depositing organization: Mayo Foundation for Medical Education and Research. Publication: FusX: A rapid one-step TALE assembly system for genome science. Ma AC, McNulty MS, Tanya PL, Jarryd CM, Martinez-Galvez G, Argue DP, Lee HB, Urban MD, Bullard CE, Blackburn PR, Man TK, Clark KJ, Ekker SC. Hum Gene Ther. 2016 Jun;27(6):451-63. doi: 10.1089/hum.2015.172 PubMed 26854857.
Backbone
  Vector backbone: FusX4
  Backbone size w/o insert (bp): 3008
  Vector type: TALEN
Growth in bacteria
  Bacterial resistance: Spectinomycin, 50 μg/mL
  Growth temperature: 37°C
  Growth strain: DH5alpha
  Copy number: High Copy
Gene/Insert
  Gene/Insert name: NG NG HD (alt name: X4_TTC)
  Species: Synthetic
  Mutation: none
  Cloning method: Restriction Enzyme; 5′ cloning site BsaI (destroyed during cloning); 3′ cloning site BsaI (destroyed during cloning)
  Sequencing primers: 5′ pCR8_F1; 3′ pCR8_R1
Terms and licenses: Academic/Nonprofit Terms; Industry Terms: Not Available to Industry
How to cite: pFusX4-62 was a gift from Stephen Ekker (Addgene plasmid # 63550 ; http://n2t.net/addgene:63550 ; RRID:Addgene_63550)
